Addgene plasmid #174396: pBM23-pyrF-CS
Purpose: pBM23 contained pyrF and mini-CRISPR.
Depositing lab: Jing Han. Depositing organization: Institute of Microbiology, Chinese Academy of Sciences. Publication: Optimising PHBV biopolymer production in haloarchaea via CRISPRi-mediated redirection of carbon flux. Lin L, Chen J, Mitra R, Gao Q, Cheng F, Xu T, Zuo Z, Xiang H, Han J. Commun Biol. 2021 Aug 25;4(1):1007. doi: 10.1038/s42003-021-02541-z. PubMed 34433872.
Backbone
  Vector backbone: pBM23
  Vector type: Bacterial Expression ; Template for cloning fragments for chromosomal integration into Haloferax mediterranei
Growth in bacteria
  Bacterial resistance: Ampicillin, 100 μg/mL
  Growth temperature: 37°C
  Growth strain: DH5alpha
  Copy number: High Copy
Gene/Insert
  Gene/Insert name: pyrF-CS
  gRNA/shRNA sequence: mini-CRISPR (CS)
Terms and licenses: Academic/Nonprofit Terms; Industry Terms: Not Available to Industry
How to cite: pBM23-pyrF-CS was a gift from Jing Han (Addgene plasmid # 174396 ; http://n2t.net/addgene:174396 ; RRID:Addgene_174396)
