[The description below was written by a language model from this plasmid's Addgene catalogue record and pLannotate feature annotations shown in this document.]
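Description:
pBM23-pyrF-CS is a 5,987-nt E. coli cloning plasmid built on the pBM23 backbone. It is catalogued as a template from which fragments are amplified for chromosomal integration into the haloarchaeon Haloferax mediterranei. In bacteria it replicates from a high-copy ColE1/pUC-type origin and is selected with ampicillin through the bla gene and its native promoter. The annotation also detects a complete Tn5-derived NeoR/KanR coding sequence, although the catalogue lists only ampicillin as the selection. No haloarchaeal replication origin is annotated, which is consistent with the plasmid serving as a template or donor rather than a shuttle vector.

The payload, pyrF-CS, joins two elements. The first is a mini-CRISPR array ("CS"), seen in the feature table as three evenly spaced 30-nt CRISPR direct repeats, an arrangement that leaves room for two intervening spacers. The record does not state what those spacers target or which promoter drives the array. Immediately downstream is a pyrF open reading frame, identified by homology to a haloarchaeal orotidine-5'-phosphate decarboxylase. pyrF is widely used in haloarchaea as a selectable and counter-selectable marker, giving uracil prototrophy in a pyrF-deficient host and sensitivity to 5-fluoroorotic acid.

The remaining annotations are cloning-vector remnants: flanking T7 and SP6 promoters, a lac promoter/operator with a CAP site, a lacZα fragment, and short fragments of bom, rop, lacI, tnpA and other origins. The associated publication concerns CRISPRi-mediated redirection of carbon flux to improve PHBV biopolymer production. This suggests the pyrF-linked array is integrated into the chromosome to supply crRNAs for gene repression, though the record itself gives no further detail.
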