Features (pLannotate 1.2.2; 21 found; start..end, strand, type, name):
    320..349     +  ncRNA          CRISPR-DR24: Accession: RF01337 - CRISPR RNA direct repeat element
    385..414     +  ncRNA          CRISPR-DR24: Accession: RF01337 - CRISPR RNA direct repeat element
    450..479     +  ncRNA          CRISPR-DR24: Accession: RF01337 - CRISPR RNA direct repeat element
    588..1382    +  CDS            pyrF: PYRF_HALLT - Protein inferred from homology: Swiss-Prot protein existence level 3. From Halorubrum lacusprofundi (strain ATCC 49239 / DSM 5036 / JCM 8891 / ACAM 34).
   1865..1883    -  promoter       SP6 promoter: promoter for bacteriophage SP6 RNA polymerase
   1896..2048    +  CDS            lacZα (fragment): LacZα fragment of β-galactosidase; lacZ fragment
   2054..2153    -  misc_feature   bom (fragment): basis of mobility region from pBR322
   2255..2290    -  CDS            rop (fragment): Rop protein, which maintains plasmids at low copy number; rop
   2385..2489    +  promoter       AmpR promoter: bla
   2490..3350    +  CDS            AmpR: β-lactamase; bla; confers resistance to ampicillin, carbenicillin, and related antibiotics
   3516..3542    +  rep_origin     CloDF13 ori (fragment): Plasmids containing the CloDF13 (CDF) origin of replication can be propagated in E. coli cells that contain additional plasmids with compatible origins.
   3664..4252    +  rep_origin     ori: high-copy-number ColE1/pMB1/pBR322/pUC origin of replication
   4367..4415    +  misc_feature   bom (fragment): basis of mobility region from pBR322
   4436..5230    -  CDS            NeoR/KanR: aminoglycoside phosphotransferase from Tn5; aph(3')-II (or nptII); confers resistance to neomycin, kanamycin, and G418 (Geneticin®)
   5262..5384    -  CDS            tnpA (fragment): TN5P_ECOLX - Also known as tnp. Experimental evidence at protein level: Swiss-Prot protein existence level 1. Mediates transposition of transposon Tn5 by a 'cut and paste' mechanism. First, the monomeric transposase binds the 19 bp inverted DNA repeats flanking the transposon. Then, dimerization of the DNA- bound transposase creates a synaptic DNA complex. After nicking of the first DNA strand, excision of the transposon proceeds through a series of intermediates. The transposase then mediates the insertion of the transposon at a new site by strand transfer. The activity of the wild- type tran
   5384..5453    +  rep_origin     RSF ori (fragment): Plasmids containing the RSF 1030 origin of replication can be propagated in E. coli cells that contain additional plasmids with compatible origins.
   5455..5547    +  CDS            lacI (fragment): lac repressor; lacI; The lac repressor binds to the lac operator to inhibit transcription in E. coli. This inhibition can be relieved by adding lactose or isopropyl-β-D-thiogalactopyranoside (IPTG).
   5560..5581    +  protein_bind   CAP binding site: CAP binding activates transcription in the presence of cAMP. E. coli catabolite activator protein
   5596..5626    +  promoter       lac promoter: promoter for the E. coli lac operon
   5634..5650    +  protein_bind   lac operator: The lac repressor binds to the lac operator to inhibit transcription in E. coli. This inhibition can be relieved by adding lactose or isopropyl-β-D-thiogalactopyranoside (IPTG). lac repressor encoded by lacI
   5683..5701    +  promoter       T7 promoter: promoter for bacteriophage T7 RNA polymerase
>Addgene plasmid #174396 | pBM23-pyrF-CS | addgene full sequence | sequence record 344139 | Addgene NGS Result
CGTTCCCGGTATTTGCCGTCGTTCGCGGCGTAAACAACGTCTCGGGCGTCCTCGGAAACCAGTACATCAA
CGACCGTGTCGACTCGGTTGGGCGCGCAACCGTCCTCTCCGCCGCCGGGATGCTCTACTCGCTCGCCGTC
GTTCCGTTCGAACTCGCGGGTGGTGTCGTCGCCGACGTGGTCTCTCCAACCGGCGCACTCGCCCTATTCG
GCGGGGTTCTTGCGGTCGGTGCAGGCGTGTTGTGGGTTGTCGAACGCCCAATCTGAAATGGTGTCGAAGG
GAACATATATGTTACTGCAGGTACAACACCGAGTTAGGAGGTTACAGACGAACCCTAGTTGGGTTGAAGC
ATATGGTAAGCAACCCTTTGGGTATGTCAGGCGAAGTTACAGACGAACCCTAGTTGGGTTGAAGCGTGTT
CTCAGAAAGAATATGGTTCGAGGCCATCTAGTTACAGACGAACCCTAGTTGGGTTGAAGCTTTTTTTTGT
TTTCTTGTGTGCGGTTCCCTTGCGTACAGTTCCCAGCGACCTTCCCGGCTGCGACGAAGGGAAAACCCCT
TACATACGGTCGTCGCACTCGCGGGCAATGGGCTTCTTTGACGACCTTCAGGACCGCATCGAGAAGGTGG
ACAGTGTCGTCTCGGTCGGACTCGACGCCGACCTCGACCGGATTCCCGAACACCTCCGCGACGAGGACCT
GCCGCGGTGGGCGTTCAACCGCCGCATCATCGACGCGACGCACGAACACGCGGCGGCCTACAAGCCGAAC
GCGGCCTTCTACGAGGACGAAGACGGCTGGCGCTCGCTCCGCGAGACCATCGCCTACGCACACGGAAAGG
ATGTTCCCGTCCTCCTCGACGCCAAGCGCGCCGACATCGGCAACACGACGCGACAGTACGCGAACCTGCT
TGACGACGCCGATGCCATCACCGTCAACCCCTACATGGGCCGCGATTCCATCCAGCCGTTCCTCGCCCGC
GAGGACAAGGGCGTGTTCGTCCTCTGTCGCACCTCTAACCCGGGCAGCGCGGACCTCCAGTCGCTCGAAC
TCGCCTCCGGAGAACCCCTGTACGAGCGCGTCGCGGCGCTCTGCGACCTCTGGAACGAAAACGACAACGT
CGGACTCGTCGTCGGCGCGACCGGCCCCGAAGAGTTGGAAGACCTCCGCGAGCAGGTCCCCGACCTGCCG
TTTCTCGTCCCCGGCGTCGGCGCACAGGGTGGCGATGCCGAGGCGGCAGTCGAGTACGGACTGGCAGACG
GCGTCGGTCTCGTGAACTCCTCACGCGGCATCATCTTCGCCGGCGAAGACCAGGGAGAACACTTCGACAA
GGCTGCGGGACAGGCGGCGAAGCGACTCAAAGAGCGGCTGAACCAGTACCGGTAAGTCTGCGGAAATCAC
AGACTGGCACTGGACTGTACCGCTCTCGGCGGGACGTTTACCAGCGTGCGTCACCAACTACGTCCGTGGA
CCGAGACCGACTTATCATGGGCCTCGCGGCGGTGTTCGCGGGTATTACCATGCTCCTCGTCGTGTTGGCA
TTCGCCTACCGACAGCTGTTGTTGTTGTTCGTAGCTGTGCCCTTCGGCGCGACGACGTACTTCATGTACT
CGGACGTGAGCGGCCGGTTCGAAGAACGGTTTAGACGGCGAGTTCAGGCGGATGCTGGCGGGGTCGGCTT
TCAGTCGGGCGGTGGCGGCCCACAGCAGCGCGAAACCGGCGGGTTCGGTGCAGGGCCACGACGTGGTCCC
CGAGAAGGCCCCGGTGCAGGACGGTTCGGGCGCGCCGGACGACAGGGTGGACCGCAAAGTGGCGCACGTA
CTGAAAGGGCGACACGCCCGGGTACCATGGATCCGAGCTCGTATTCTATAGTGTCACCTAAATAGCTTCA
ATTGGCTGGCCGTCGTTTTACAACGTCGTGACTGGGAAAACCCTGGCGTTACCCAACTTAATCGCCTTGC
AGCACATCCCCCTTTCGCCAGCTGGCGTAATAGCGAAGAGGCCCGCACCGATCGCCCTTCCCAACAGTTG
CGCAGCCTGAATGGCGAATGGCGCCTGATGCGGTATTTTCTCCTTACGCATCTGTGCGGTATTTCACACC
GCATATGGTGCACTCTCAGTACAATCTGCTCTGATGCCGCATAGTTAAGCCAGCCCCGACACCCGCCAAC
ACCCGCTGACGCGCCCTGACGGGCTTGTCTGCTCCCGGCATCCGCTTACAGACAAGCTGTGACCGTCTCC
GGGAGCTGCATGTGTCAGAGGTTTTCACCGTCATCACCGAAACGCGCGAGACGAAAGGGCCTCGTGATAC
GCCTATTTTTATAGGTTAATGTCATGATAATAATGGTTTCTTAGACGTCAGGTGGCACTTTTCGGGGAAA
TGTGCGCGGAACCCCTATTTGTTTATTTTTCTAAATACATTCAAATATGTATCCGCTCATGAGACAATAA
CCCTGATAAATGCTTCAATAATATTGAAAAAGGAAGAGTATGAGTATTCAACATTTCCGTGTCGCGCTTA
TCCCATTTTTTGCGGCATTTTGCCTTCCTGTTTTTGCTCACCCAGAAACGCTGGTGAAAGTAAAAGATGC
TGAAGATCAGTTGGGTGCACAAGTGGGTTACATCGAACTGGATCTCAACAGCGGTAAGATCCTTGAGAGT
TTTCGCCCCGAAGAACGTTTTCCAATGATGAGCACTTTTAAAGTTCTGCTATGTGGCGCGGTATTATCCC
GTATTGACGCCGGGCAAGAGCAACTCGGTCGCCGCATACACTATTCTCAGAATGACTTGGTTGAGTACTC
ACCAGTCACAGAAAAGCATCTTACGGATGGCATGACAGTAAGAGAATTATGCAGTGCTGCCATAACCATG
AGTGATAACACTGCGGCCAACTTACTTCTGACAACGATCGGAGGACCGAAGGAGCTAACCGCTTTTTTGC
ACAACATGGGGGATCATGTAACTCGCCTTGATCGTTGGGAACCGGAGCTGAATGAAGCCATACCAAACGA
CGAGCGTGACACCACGATGCCTGTAGCAATGGCAACAACGTTGCGCAAACTATTAACTGGCGAACTACTT
ACTCTAGCTTCCCGGCAACAATTAATAGACTGGATGGAGGAGGATAAAGTTGCAGGACCACTTCTGCGCT
CGGCCCTTCCGGCTGGCTGGTTTATTGCTGATAAATCTGGAGCCGGTGAGCGTGGGTCTCGCGGTATCAT
TGCAGCACTGGGGCCAGATGGTAAGCCCTCCCGTATCGTAGTTATCTACACGACGGGGAGTCAGGCAACT
ATGGATGAACGAAATAGACAGATCGCTGAGATAGGTGCCTCACTGATTAAGCATTGGTAACTGTCAGACC
AAGTTTACTCATATATACTTTAGATTGATTTAAAACTTCATTTTTAATTTAAAAGGCTCTAGGTGAAGAG
CCTTTTTGATAATCTCATGACCAAAATCCCTTAACGTGAGTTTTCGTTCCACTGAGCGTCAGATCCCGTA
GAAAAGATCAAACCTTCTTCTTGAGATCGTTTTTTTCTGCGCCCCGTAGAAAAGATCAAAGCATCTTCTT
GAGAACGATTTTTTCTGCGCCCGTAGAAAAGATCAAACGTTCTTCTTGAGATGCATTTTTTCTGCGCCCC
GTAGAAAAGATCAAAGGTTCTTCTTGAGATCGATTTTTTCTGCGCGTAATCTGCTGCTTGCAAACAAAAA
AACCACCGCTACCAGCGGTGGTTTGTTTGCCGGATCAAGAGCTACCAACTCTTTTTCCGAAGGTAACTGG
CTTCAGCAGAGCGCAGATACCAAATACTGTTCTTCTAGTGTAGCCGTAGTTAGGCCACCACTTCAAGAAC
TCTGTAGCACCGCCTACATACCTCGCTCTGCTAATCCTGTTACCAGTGGCTGCTGCCAGTGGCGATAAGT
CGTGTCTTACCGGGTTGGACTCAAGACGATAGTTACCGGATAAGGCGCAGCGGTCGGGCTGAACGGGGGG
TTCGTGCACACAGCCCAGCTTGGAGCGAACGACCTACACCGAACTGAGATACCTACAGCGTGAGCTATGA
GAAAGCGCCACGCTTCCCGAAGGGAGAAAGGCGGACAGGTATCCGGTAAGCGGCAGGGTCGGAACAGGAG
AGCGCACGAGGGAGCTTCCAGGGGGAAACGCCTGGTATCTTTATAGTCCTGTCGGGTTTCGCCACCTCTG
ACTTGAGCGTCGATTTTTGTGATGCTCGTCAGGGGGGCGGAGCCTATGGAAAAACGCCAGCAACGCGGCC
TTTTTACGGTTCCTGGCCTTTTGCTGGCCTTTTGCTCACATGTTCTTTCCTGCGTTATCCCCTGATTCTG
TGGATAACCGTATTACCGCCAGATCCGCGGTGTGAAATACCGCACAGATGCGTAAGGAGAAAATACCGCA
TCAGGAAATTGTAAGCGTTAATAATTCAGAAGAACTCGTCAAGAAGGCGATAGAAGGCGATGCGCTGCGA
ATCGGGAGCGGCGATACCGTAAAGCACGAGGAAGCGGTCAGCCCATTCGCCGCCAAGCTCTTCAGCAATA
TCACGGGTAGCCAACGCTATGTCCTGATAGCGGTCCGCCACACCCAGCCGGCCACAGTCGATGAATCCAG
AAAAGCGGCCATTTTCCACCATGATATTCGGCAAGCAGGCATCGCCATGGGTCACGACGAGATCCTCGCC
GTCGGGCATGCTCGCCTTGAGCCTGGCGAACAGTTCGGCTGGCGCGAGCCCCTGATGCTCTTCGTCCAGA
TCATCCTGATCGACAAGACCGGCTTCCATCCGAGTACGTGCTCGCTCGATGCGATGTTTCGCTTGGTGGT
CGAATGGGCAGGTAGCCGGATCAAGCGTATGCAGCCGCCGCATTGCATCAGCCATGATGGATACTTTCTC
GGCAGGAGCAAGGTGAGATGACAGGAGATCCTGCCCCGGCACTTCGCCCAATAGCAGCCAGTCCCTTCCC
GCTTCAGTGACAACGTCGAGCACAGCTGCGCAAGGAACGCCCGTCGTGGCCAGCCACGATAGCCGCGCTG
CCTCGTCTTGCAGTTCATTCAGGGCACCGGACAGGTCGGTCTTGACAAAAAGAACCGGGCGCCCCTGCGC
TGACAGCCGGAACACGGCGGCATCAGAGCAGCCGATTGTCTGTTGTGCCCAGTCATAGCCGAATAGCCTC
TCCACCCAAGCGGCCGGAGAACCTGCGTGCAATCCATCTTGTTCAATCATGCGAAACGATCCTCATCCTG
TCTCTTGATCAGAGCTTGATCCCCTGCGCCATCAGATCCTTGGCGGCAAGAAAGCCATCCAGTTTACTTT
GCAGGGCTTCCCAACCTTACCAGAGGGCGCCCCAGCTGGCAATTCCGGTTCGCTTGCTGTCCAGAGTGAG
CTGATACCGCTCGCCGCAGCCGAACGACCGAGCGCAGCGAGTCAGTGAGCGAGGAAGCGGAAGAGCGCCC
AATACGCAAACCGCCTCTCCCCGCGCGTTGGCCGATTCATTAATGCAGCTGGCACGACAGGTTTCCCGAC
TGGAAAGCGGGCAGTGAGCGCAACGCAATTAATGTGAGTTAGCTCACTCATTAGGCACCCCAGGCTTTAC
ACTTTATGCTTCCGGCTCGTATGTTGTGTGGAATTGTGAGCGGATAACAATTTCACACAGGAAACAGCTA
TGGATGGAATTGTAATACGACTCACTATAGGGCAAAGCTTGCATGCCTCGAGCTGCAGTCTAGACCCGGG
CGTGTCGCCCTTGCGTACATCCTCGACCAGCCGATACTCCGTGCTGTCGCAGTGGACCTTGGTATCCCCG
AGTCAGCGACAAATACGGCCGTGAGTACCTCGTATGCCGCCTTCTCGATTATCGCGGCGGGGGCAACCTA
CCGTTCCGGGTGGATTAGCGACCGACTCGGCGTCCGACGGTGGTTCCTCGTCTCGCCGCTTCTCGTCGCC
GTGTCCTACGCCGTGCTCCCAATCTTCGGTCCACTGG
